Addgene plasmid #109708: p3E-rab40b
Purpose: Multisite gateway vector for 3' tagging with rab40b
Depositing lab: Rob Parton. Depositing organization: University of Queensland, Institute for Molecular Bioscience. Publication: In vivo cell biological screening identifies an endocytic capture mechanism for T-tubule formation. Hall TE, Martel N, Ariotti N, Xiong Z, Lo HP, Ferguson C, Rae J, Lim YW, Parton RG. Nat Commun. 2020 Jul 24;11(1):3711. doi: 10.1038/s41467-020-17486-w. PubMed 32709891.
Backbone
  Vector backbone: pDONR p2R-p3
  Vector type: Zebrafish plasmids
Growth in bacteria
  Bacterial resistance: Kanamycin, 50 μg/mL
  Growth temperature: 37°C
  Growth strain: DH5alpha
  Copy number: High Copy
Gene/Insert
  Gene/Insert name: rab40b
  Species: D. rerio (zebrafish)
  Entrez Gene: rab40b (a.k.a. zgc:92926)
  Cloning method: Gateway Cloning
Terms and licenses: Academic/Nonprofit Terms; Industry Terms: Not Available to Industry
How to cite: p3E-rab40b was a gift from Rob Parton (Addgene plasmid # 109708 ; http://n2t.net/addgene:109708 ; RRID:Addgene_109708)
