[The description below was written by a language model from this plasmid's Addgene catalogue record, the feature table of its GenBank file and pLannotate feature annotations shown in this document.]
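Description:
p3E-rab40b is a 3' entry clone for the MultiSite Gateway system, built by Gateway recombination into the pDONR P2R-P3 donor backbone and catalogued among zebrafish plasmids. It is a small (about 3.5 kb), high-copy bacterial plasmid that replicates from a ColE1/pUC-type origin and is selected with kanamycin through the aph(3')-Ia (KanR) gene. The backbone also carries the usual pDONR elements: rrnB T1 and T2 transcription terminators upstream of the recombination cassette to insulate it from read-through, a T7 promoter on the far side of the insert, and M13 forward and reverse primer sites for sequencing across the cloned region.

The payload is the zebrafish (Danio rerio) rab40b coding sequence, roughly 840 bp, lying between attR2 and attL3 recombination sites. The GenBank record does not annotate the insert itself, but the automated annotation detects an open reading frame there and labels it by similarity to human RAB40B, a Rab-family protein with a SOCS box thought to act as a substrate-recognition component of an Elongin-Cullin-SOCS-box ubiquitin ligase; the human label reflects the homology match, while the catalogue species is zebrafish. The same tool calls the downstream site an attL1 fragment alongside attB3, which corresponds to the attL3 site of the curated record. The plasmid contains no eukaryotic promoter or polyadenylation signal of its own. It is meant to be combined in an LR reaction with a 5' entry clone (promoter), a middle entry clone (for example a fluorescent protein or other tag) and a destination vector, placing rab40b at the 3' position so that it forms the C-terminal part of a fusion protein. The depositing collection was designed for in vivo cell biology in zebrafish.
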