LOCUS       Exported 3502 bp ds-DNA circular SYN 13-MAY-2021
DEFINITION  Multisite gateway vector for 3' tagging with rab40b.
ACCESSION   .
VERSION     .
KEYWORDS    p3E-rab40b
SOURCE      synthetic DNA construct
  ORGANISM  synthetic DNA construct
REFERENCE   1 (bases 1 to 3502)
  TITLE     Parton Lab Plasmids for in vivo cell biology in the zebrafish
REFERENCE   2 (bases 1 to 3502)
  AUTHORS   .
  TITLE     Direct Submission
  JOURNAL   Exported May 13, 2021 from SnapGene Server 1.1.58
            http://www.snapgene.com
FEATURES             Location/Qualifiers
     source          1..3502
                     /organism="synthetic DNA construct"
                     /mol_type="other DNA"
     primer_bind     92..109
                     /label=L4440
                     /note="L4440 vector, forward primer"
     terminator      268..295
                     /label=rrnB T2 terminator
                     /note="transcription terminator T2 from the E. coli rrnB
                     gene"
     terminator      387..473
                     /gene="Escherichia coli rrnB"
                     /label=rrnB T1 terminator
                     /note="transcription terminator T1 from the E. coli rrnB
                     gene"
     primer_bind     522..544
                     /label=M13/pUC Forward
                     /note="In lacZ gene"
     primer_bind     536..553
                     /label=M13 Forward
                     /note="In lacZ gene. Also called M13-F20 or M13 (-21)
                     Forward"
     primer_bind     537..553
                     /label=M13 fwd
                     /note="common sequencing primer, one of multiple similar
                     variants"
     protein_bind    complement(624..748)
                     /gene="mutant version of attR"
                     /label=attR2
                     /bound_moiety="LR Clonase(TM)"
                     /note="recombination site for the Gateway(R) LR reaction"
     protein_bind    complement(1611..1706)
                     /gene="mutant version of attL"
                     /label=attL3
                     /bound_moiety="LR Clonase(TM)"
                     /note="recombination site for the Gateway(R) LR reaction"
     primer_bind     complement(1743..1762)
                     /label=T7
                     /note="T7 promoter, forward primer"
     promoter        complement(1744..1762)
                     /label=T7 promoter
                     /note="promoter for bacteriophage T7 RNA polymerase"
     primer_bind     complement(1767..1783)
                     /label=M13 rev
                     /note="common sequencing primer, one of multiple similar
                     variants"
     primer_bind     complement(1767..1783)
                     /label=M13 Reverse
                     /note="In lacZ gene. Also called M13-rev"
     primer_bind     complement(1885..1904)
                     /label=pENTR-R
                     /note="pENTR vectors, reverse primer"
     CDS             1896..2705
                     /codon_start=1
                     /gene="aph(3')-Ia"
                     /product="aminoglycoside phosphotransferase"
                     /label=KanR
                     /note="confers resistance to kanamycin in bacteria or G418
                     (Geneticin(R)) in eukaryotes"
                     /translation="MSHIQRETSRPRLNSNMDADLYGYKWARDNVGQSGATIYRLYGKP
                     DAPELFLKHGKGSVANDVTDEMVRLNWLTEFMPLPTIKHFIRTPDDAWLLTTAIPGKTA
                     FQVLEEYPDSGENIVDALAVFLRRLHSIPVCNCPFNSDRVFRLAQAQSRMNNGLVDASD
                     FDDERNGWPVEQVWKEMHKLLPFSPDSVVTHGDFSLDNLIFDEGKLIGCIDVGRVGIAD
                     RYQDLAILWNCLGEFSPSLQKRLFQKYGIDNPDMNKLQFHLMLDEFF"
     primer_bind     complement(1963..1982)
                     /label=Kan-R
                     /note="Kanamycin resistance gene, reverse primer"
     rep_origin      2852..3440
                     /direction=RIGHT
                     /label=ori
                     /note="high-copy-number ColE1/pMB1/pBR322/pUC origin of
                     replication"
     primer_bind     3341..3360
                     /label=pBR322ori-F
                     /note="pBR322 origin, forward primer"
ORIGIN
        1 ctttcctgcg ttatcccctg attctgtgga taaccgtatt accgcctttg agtgagctga
       61 taccgctcgc cgcagccgaa cgaccgagcg cagcgagtca gtgagcgagg aagcggaaga
      121 gcgcccaata cgcaaaccgc ctctccccgc gcgttggccg attcattaat gcagctggca
      181 cgacaggttt cccgactgga aagcgggcag tgagcgcaac gcaattaata cgcgtaccgc
      241 tagccaggaa gagtttgtag aaacgcaaaa aggccatccg tcaggatggc cttctgctta
      301 gtttgatgcc tggcagttta tggcgggcgt cctgcccgcc accctccggg ccgttgcttc
      361 acaacgttca aatccgctcc cggcggattt gtcctactca ggagagcgtt caccgacaaa
      421 caacagataa aacgaaaggc ccagtcttcc gactgagcct ttcgttttat ttgatgcctg
      481 gcagttccct actctcgcgt taacgctagc atggatgttt tcccagtcac gacgttgtaa
      541 aacgacggcc agtcttaagc tcgggccctg cagctctaga gctcgaattc tacaggtcac
      601 taataccatc taagtagttg gttcatagtg actgcatatg ttgtgtttta cagtattatg
      661 tagtctgttt tttatgcaaa atctaattta atatattgat atttatatca ttttacgttt
      721 ctcgttcaac tttcttgtac aaagtggtgg gtcatcgggc tgatgtgaag atgaaccaca
      781 ggagcagccc agcaaaagct tatgattttc ttctgaaatt cctactggtt ggagacagtg
      841 atgtggggaa aggggaaata ctggccagtc ttcaggatgg gtccagtgag tcaccctatg
      901 gatacaacat gggaatcgac tacaagacta ctaccattct cctggatgga cgcagggtta
      961 agcttcaact gtgggacacc tcaggacaag gcagattctg taccatattc cgctcctatt
     1021 ccagaggagc acagggagtc atccttgttt atgacatcac aaaccggtgg tctttcgacg
     1081 gcatcgacag atggattaaa gagattgatg agcatgcacc aggtgtcccc aagatcctgg
     1141 tgggcaacag gcttcatctg gcctataagc gtcaggtgac caccgaacat gcgcaggcct
     1201 ttgcagagcg attgggcgtc acgttttttg aggtcagccc tctctgtaac ttcaacatca
     1261 ccgagtcctt cactgaactg gcccgcattg tgctcatgag gcacggcatg gagcgactct
     1321 ggagacccaa taaagtgttg agtctgcagg acctgtgctg ccgttctatc gtttcctgca
     1381 ctccagtgca tctcgtggac aaacttcccc ttcctgttgc cttaaagagt catctgaagt
     1441 ccttttccat ggctaacggc ctggtcaaca ccaggatgat gcacggccgt tcctattcgg
     1501 tcatacctag cagtgctaaa aaacggaacg gaaccaaaaa atccaaaatc atctatcctc
     1561 cactgagccc atcccagcac tgcgcacgga caagctgcaa gatttcatag caactttatt
     1621 atacaaagtt ggcattataa aaaagcattg cttatcaatt tgttgcaacg aacaggtcac
     1681 tatcagtcaa aataaaatca ttatttggag ctccatggta gcgttaacgc ggccgcgata
     1741 tcccctatag tgagtcgtat tacatggtca tagctgtttc ctggcagctc tggcccgtgt
     1801 ctcaaaatct ctgatgttac attgcacaag ataaaaatat atcatcatga acaataaaac
     1861 tgtctgctta cataaacagt aatacaaggg gtgttatgag ccatattcaa cgggaaacgt
     1921 cgaggccgcg attaaattcc aacatggatg ctgatttata tgggtataaa tgggctcgcg
     1981 ataatgtcgg gcaatcaggt gcgacaatct atcgcttgta tgggaagccc gatgcgccag
     2041 agttgtttct gaaacatggc aaaggtagcg ttgccaatga tgttacagat gagatggtca
     2101 gactaaactg gctgacggaa tttatgcctc ttccgaccat caagcatttt atccgtactc
     2161 ctgatgatgc atggttactc accactgcga tccccggaaa aacagcattc caggtattag
     2221 aagaatatcc tgattcaggt gaaaatattg ttgatgcgct ggcagtgttc ctgcgccggt
     2281 tgcattcgat tcctgtttgt aattgtcctt ttaacagcga tcgcgtattt cgtctcgctc
     2341 aggcgcaatc acgaatgaat aacggtttgg ttgatgcgag tgattttgat gacgagcgta
     2401 atggctggcc tgttgaacaa gtctggaaag aaatgcataa acttttgcca ttctcaccgg
     2461 attcagtcgt cactcatggt gatttctcac ttgataacct tatttttgac gaggggaaat
     2521 taataggttg tattgatgtt ggacgagtcg gaatcgcaga ccgataccag gatcttgcca
     2581 tcctatggaa ctgcctcggt gagttttctc cttcattaca gaaacggctt tttcaaaaat
     2641 atggtattga taatcctgat atgaataaat tgcagtttca tttgatgctc gatgagtttt
     2701 tctaatcaga attggttaat tggttgtaac actggcagag cattacgctg acttgacggg
     2761 acggcgcaag ctcatgacca aaatccctta acgtgagtta cgcgtcgttc cactgagcgt
     2821 cagaccccgt agaaaagatc aaaggatctt cttgagatcc tttttttctg cgcgtaatct
     2881 gctgcttgca aacaaaaaaa ccaccgctac cagcggtggt ttgtttgccg gatcaagagc
     2941 taccaactct ttttccgaag gtaactggct tcagcagagc gcagatacca aatactgtcc
     3001 ttctagtgta gccgtagtta ggccaccact tcaagaactc tgtagcaccg cctacatacc
     3061 tcgctctgct aatcctgtta ccagtggctg ctgccagtgg cgataagtcg tgtcttaccg
     3121 ggttggactc aagacgatag ttaccggata aggcgcagcg gtcgggctga acggggggtt
     3181 cgtgcacaca gcccagcttg gagcgaacga cctacaccga actgagatac ctacagcgtg
     3241 agcattgaga aagcgccacg cttcccgaag ggagaaaggc ggacaggtat ccggtaagcg
     3301 gcagggtcgg aacaggagag cgcacgaggg agcttccagg gggaaacgcc tggtatcttt
     3361 atagtcctgt cgggtttcgc cacctctgac ttgagcgtcg atttttgtga tgctcgtcag
     3421 gggggcggag cctatggaaa aacgccagca acgcggcctt tttacggttc ctggcctttt
     3481 gctggccttt tgctcacatg tt
//
