Features (pLannotate 1.2.2; 11 found; start..end, strand, type, name):
     48..884     +  CDS            RAB40B: RB40B_HUMAN - Also known as SEC4L. Experimental evidence at protein level: Swiss-Prot protein existence level 1. May be a substrate-recognition component of a SCF-like ECS (Elongin-Cullin-SOCS-box protein) E3 ubiquitin ligase complex which mediates the ubiquitination and subsequent proteasomal degradation of target proteins. From Homo sapiens (Human).
    888..908     -  protein_bind   attB3: mutant version of attB; core recombination site for the Gateway® BP reaction BP Clonase™
    899..984     -  protein_bind   attL1 (fragment): mutant version of attL; recombination site for the Gateway® LR reaction LR Clonase™
   1021..1039    -  promoter       T7 promoter: promoter for bacteriophage T7 RNA polymerase
   1173..1982    +  CDS            KanR: aminoglycoside phosphotransferase; aph(3')-Ia; confers resistance to kanamycin in bacteria or G418 (Geneticin®) in eukaryotes
   2129..2717    +  rep_origin     ori: high-copy-number ColE1/pMB1/pBR322/pUC origin of replication
   2900..2992    +  CDS            lacI (fragment): lac repressor; lacI; The lac repressor binds to the lac operator to inhibit transcription in E. coli. This inhibition can be relieved by adding lactose or isopropyl-β-D-thiogalactopyranoside (IPTG).
   3047..3074    -  terminator     rrnB T2 terminator: transcription terminator T2 from the E. coli rrnB gene
   3206..3249    +  terminator     rrnB T1 terminator: Escherichia coli rrnB; transcription terminator T1 from the E. coli rrnB gene
   3296..3332    -  CDS            lacZα (fragment): LacZα fragment of β-galactosidase; lacZ fragment
   3403..25      -  protein_bind   attR2 (across the origin): mutant version of attR; recombination site for the Gateway® LR reaction LR Clonase™
>Addgene plasmid #109708 | p3E-rab40b | addgene full sequence | sequence record 223986 | Addgene NGS Result
GTTCAACTTTCTTGTACAAAGTGGTGGGTCATCGGGCTGATGTGAAGATGAACCACAGGAGCAGCCCAGC
AAAAGCTTATGATTTTCTTCTGAAATTCCTACTGGTTGGAGACAGTGATGTGGGGAAAGGGGAAATACTG
GCCAGTCTTCAGGATGGGTCCAGTGAGTCACCCTATGGATACAACATGGGAATCGACTACAAGACTACTA
CCATTCTCCTGGATGGACGCAGGGTTAAGCTTCAACTGTGGGACACCTCAGGACAAGGCAGATTCTGTAC
CATATTCCGCTCCTATTCCAGAGGAGCACAGGGAGTCATCCTTGTTTATGACATCACAAACCGGTGGTCT
TTCGACGGCATCGACAGATGGATTAAAGAGATTGATGAGCATGCACCAGGTGTCCCCAAGATCCTGGTGG
GCAACAGGCTTCATCTGGCCTATAAGCGTCAGGTGACCACCGAACATGCGCAGGCCTTTGCAGAGCGATT
GGGCGTCACGTTTTTTGAGGTCAGCCCTCTCTGTAACTTCAACATCACCGAGTCCTTCACTGAACTGGCC
CGCATTGTGCTCATGAGGCACGGCATGGAGCGACTCTGGAGACCCAATAAAGTGTTGAGTCTGCAGGACC
TGTGCTGCCGTTCTATCGTTTCCTGCACTCCAGTGCATCTCGTGGACAAACTTCCCCTTCCTGTTGCCTT
AAAGAGTCATCTGAAGTCCTTTTCCATGGCTAACGGCCTGGTCAACACCAGGATGATGCACGGCCGTTCC
TATTCGGTCATACCTAGCAGTGCTAAAAAACGGAACGGAACCAAAAAATCCAAAATCATCTATCCTCCAC
TGAGCCCATCCCAGCACTGCGCACGGACAAGCTGCAAGATTTCATAGCAACTTTATTATACAAAGTTGGC
ATTATAAAAAAGCATTGCTTATCAATTTGTTGCAACGAACAGGTCACTATCAGTCAAAATAAAATCATTA
TTTGGAGCTCCATGGTAGCGTTAACGCGGCCGCGATATCCCCTATAGTGAGTCGTATTACATGGTCATAG
CTGTTTCCTGGCAGCTCTGGCCCGTGTCTCAAAATCTCTGATGTTACATTGCACAAGATAAAAATATATC
ATCATGAACAATAAAACTGTCTGCTTACATAAACAGTAATACAAGGGGTGTTATGAGCCATATTCAACGG
GAAACGTCGAGGCCGCGATTAAATTCCAACATGGATGCTGATTTATATGGGTATAAATGGGCTCGCGATA
ATGTCGGGCAATCAGGTGCGACAATCTATCGCTTGTATGGGAAGCCCGATGCGCCAGAGTTGTTTCTGAA
ACATGGCAAAGGTAGCGTTGCCAATGATGTTACAGATGAGATGGTCAGACTAAACTGGCTGACGGAATTT
ATGCCTCTTCCGACCATCAAGCATTTTATCCGTACTCCTGATGATGCATGGTTACTCACCACTGCGATCC
CCGGAAAAACAGCATTCCAGGTATTAGAAGAATATCCTGATTCAGGTGAAAATATTGTTGATGCGCTGGC
AGTGTTCCTGCGCCGGTTGCATTCGATTCCTGTTTGTAATTGTCCTTTTAACAGCGATCGCGTATTTCGT
CTCGCTCAGGCGCAATCACGAATGAATAACGGTTTGGTTGATGCGAGTGATTTTGATGACGAGCGTAATG
GCTGGCCTGTTGAACAAGTCTGGAAAGAAATGCATAAACTTTTGCCATTCTCACCGGATTCAGTCGTCAC
TCATGGTGATTTCTCACTTGATAACCTTATTTTTGACGAGGGGAAATTAATAGGTTGTATTGATGTTGGA
CGAGTCGGAATCGCAGACCGATACCAGGATCTTGCCATCCTATGGAACTGCCTCGGTGAGTTTTCTCCTT
CATTACAGAAACGGCTTTTTCAAAAATATGGTATTGATAATCCTGATATGAATAAATTGCAGTTTCATTT
GATGCTCGATGAGTTTTTCTAATCAGAATTGGTTAATTGGTTGTAACACTGGCAGAGCATTACGCTGACT
TGACGGGACGGCGCAAGCTCATGACCAAAATCCCTTAACGTGAGTTACGCGTCGTTCCACTGAGCGTCAG
ACCCCGTAGAAAAGATCAAAGGATCTTCTTGAGATCCTTTTTTTCTGCGCGTAATCTGCTGCTTGCAAAC
AAAAAAACCACCGCTACCAGCGGTGGTTTGTTTGCCGGATCAAGAGCTACCAACTCTTTTTCCGAAGGTA
ACTGGCTTCAGCAGAGCGCAGATACCAAATACTGTTCTTCTAGTGTAGCCGTAGTTAGGCCACCACTTCA
AGAACTCTGTAGCACCGCCTACATACCTCGCTCTGCTAATCCTGTTACCAGTGGCTGCTGCCAGTGGCGA
TAAGTCGTGTCTTACCGGGTTGGACTCAAGACGATAGTTACCGGATAAGGCGCAGCGGTCGGGCTGAACG
GGGGGTTCGTGCACACAGCCCAGCTTGGAGCGAACGACCTACACCGAACTGAGATACCTACAGCGTGAGC
TATGAGAAAGCGCCACGCTTCCCGAAGGGAGAAAGGCGGACAGGTATCCGGTAAGCGGCAGGGTCGGAAC
AGGAGAGCGCACGAGGGAGCTTCCAGGGGGAAACGCCTGGTATCTTTATAGTCCTGTCGGGTTTCGCCAC
CTCTGACTTGAGCGTCGATTTTTGTGATGCTCGTCAGGGGGGCGGAGCCTATGGAAAAACGCCAGCAACG
CGGCCTTTTTACGGTTCCTGGCCTTTTGCTGGCCTTTTGCTCACATGTTCTTTCCTGCGTTATCCCCTGA
TTCTGTGGATAACCGTATTACCGCCTTTGAGTGAGCTGATACCGCTCGCCGCAGCCGAACGACCGAGCGC
AGCGAGTCAGTGAGCGAGGAAGCGGAAGAGCGCCCAATACGCAAACCGCCTCTCCCCGCGCGTTGGCCGA
TTCATTAATGCAGCTGGCACGACAGGTTTCCCGACTGGAAAGCGGGCAGTGAGCGCAACGCAATTAATAC
GCGTACCGCTAGCCAGGAAGAGTTTGTAGAAACGCAAAAAGGCCATCCGTCAGGATGGCCTTCTGCTTAG
TTTGATGCCTGGCAGTTTATGGCGGGCGTCCTGCCCGCCACCCTCCGGGCCGTTGCTTCACAACGTTCAA
ATCCGCTCCCGGCGGATTTGTCCTACTCAGGAGAGCGTTCACCGACAAACAACAGATAAAACGAAAGGCC
CAGTCTTCCGACTGAGCCTTTCGTTTTATTTGATGCCTGGCAGTTCCCTACTCTCGCGTTAACGCTAGCA
TGGATGTTTTCCCAGTCACGACGTTGTAAAACGACGGCCAGTCTTAAGCTCGGGCCCTGCAGCTCTAGAG
CTCGAATTCTACAGGTCACTAATACCATCTAAGTAGTTGGTTCATAGTGACTGCATATGTTGTGTTTTAC
AGTATTATGTAGTCTGTTTTTTATGCAAAATCTAATTTAATATATTGATATTTATATCATTTTACGTTTC
TC
